>Addgene plasmid #112505 | pLBH532_MBP-Cas14b1 expression | addgene full sequence | sequence record 215707 | Addgene NGS Result
GATGCCGGCCACGATGCGTCCGGCGTAGAGGATCGAGATCTCGATCCCGCGAAATTAATACGACTCACTA
TAGGGAGACCACAACGGTTTCCCTCTAGTGCCGGCTCCGGAGAGCTCTTTAATTAAGCGGCCGCCCTGCA
GGACTCGAGTTCTAGAAATAATTTTGTTTAACTTTAAGAAGGAGATATACATATGAAATCTTCTCACCAT
CACCATCACCATCACCATCACCATGGTTCTTCTATGAAAATCGAAGAAGGTAAACTGGTAATCTGGATTA
ACGGCGATAAAGGCTATAACGGTCTCGCTGAAGTCGGTAAGAAATTCGAGAAAGATACCGGAATTAAAGT
CACCGTTGAGCATCCGGATAAACTGGAAGAGAAATTCCCACAGGTTGCGGCAACTGGCGATGGCCCTGAC
ATTATCTTCTGGGCACACGACCGCTTTGGTGGCTACGCTCAATCTGGCCTGTTGGCTGAAATCACCCCGG
ACAAAGCGTTCCAGGACAAGCTGTATCCGTTTACCTGGGATGCCGTACGTTACAACGGCAAGCTGATTGC
TTACCCGATCGCTGTTGAAGCGTTATCGCTGATTTATAACAAAGATCTGCTGCCGAACCCGCCAAAAACC
TGGGAAGAGATCCCGGCGCTGGATAAAGAACTGAAAGCGAAAGGTAAGAGCGCGCTGATGTTCAACCTGC
AAGAACCGTACTTCACCTGGCCGCTGATTGCTGCTGACGGGGGTTATGCGTTCAAGTATGAAAACGGCAA
GTACGACATTAAAGACGTGGGCGTGGATAACGCTGGCGCGAAAGCGGGTCTGACCTTCCTGGTTGACCTG
ATTAAAAACAAACACATGAATGCAGACACCGATTACTCCATCGCAGAAGCTGCCTTTAATAAAGGCGAAA
CAGCGATGACCATCAACGGCCCGTGGGCATGGTCCAACATCGACACCAGCAAAGTGAATTATGGTGTAAC
GGTACTGCCGACCTTCAAGGGTCAACCATCCAAACCGTTCGTTGGCGTGCTGAGCGCAGGTATTAACGCC
GCCAGTCCGAACAAAGAGCTGGCAAAAGAGTTCCTCGAAAACTATCTGCTGACTGATGAAGGTCTGGAAG
CGGTTAATAAAGACAAACCGCTGGGTGCCGTAGCGCTGAAGTCTTACGAGGAAGAGTTGGCGAAAGATCC
ACGTATTGCCGCCACTATGGAAAACGCCCAGAAAGGTGAAATCATGCCGAACATCCCGCAGATGTCCGCT
TTCTGGTATGCCGTGCGTACTGCGGTGATCAACGCCGCCAGCGGTCGTCAGACTGTCGATGAAGCCCTGA
AAGACGCGCAGACTAATTCGAGCTCGAACAACAACAACAATAACAATAACAACAACCTCGGGATCGAGGA
AAACCTGTACTTCCAATCCAATGCAATGATTGCCCAGAAAACCATCAAGATTAAACTGAATCCGACCAAA
GAGCAGATCATCAAACTGAACAGCATCATCGAAGAGTACATCAAAGTGAGCAATTTCACCGCCAAAAAAA
TCGCCGAAATCCAAGAAAGCTTTACCGATAGCGGTCTGACCCAGGGCACCTGTAGCGAATGTGGTAAAGA
AAAAACCTACCGCAAATACCATCTGCTGAAAAAAGACAACAAACTGTTCTGCATCACGTGCTACAAACGT
AAATATAGCCAGTTTACCCTGCAGAAGGTGGAATTTCAGAATAAAACCGGTCTGCGTAATGTTGCAAAAC
TGCCGAAAACCTATTATACCAATGCAATTCGTTTTGCCAGCGATACCTTTAGCGGTTTTGATGAAATCAT
CAAGAAAAAGCAGAATCGCCTGAATAGCATTCAGAACCGTCTGAACTTTTGGAAAGAACTGCTGTATAAT
CCGAGCAACCGCAACGAAATCAAAATCAAAGTTGTGAAGTATGCCCCTAAAACCGATACACGTGAACATC
CGCACTATTATAGCGAAGCAGAAATTAAAGGTCGCATCAAACGTCTGGAAAAGCAGCTGAAAAAGTTCAA
AATGCCCAAGTATCCGGAATTTACCAGCGAAACCATTAGCCTGCAGCGTGAACTGTATAGCTGGAAAAAT
CCGGATGAACTGAAAATTAGCAGCATCACCGATAAAAACGAGAGCATGAACTATTACGGCAAAGAGTATC
TGAAACGCTATATCGATCTGATCAATAGCCAGACACCGCAGATTCTGTTAGAAAAAGAAAACAACAGCTT
TTATCTGTGCTTCCCGATCACCAAAAACATCGAAATGCCGAAAATCGATGATACCTTTGAACCGGTTGGT
ATTGATTGGGGTATTACCCGTAATATTGCCGTTGTTAGCATTCTGGATAGCAAAACCAAAAAACCGAAGT
TCGTGAAATTCTATAGCGCAGGTTATATTCTGGGTAAACGCAAACACTATAAAAGCCTGCGTAAACACTT
TGGCCAGAAAAAACGTCAGGACAAAATTAACAAACTGGGCACCAAAGAAGATCGCTTCATTGATAGCAAC
ATTCACAAACTGGCCTTTCTGATCGTGAAAGAAATTCGCAATCATAGCAACAAACCGATCATCCTGATGG
AAAACATTACCGATAATCGTGAAGAGGCCGAAAAAAGCATGCGTCAGAACATTCTGCTGCATAGCGTTAA
AAGCCGTCTGCAGAACTATATTGCATATAAAGCACTGTGGAACAACATTCCGACCAATCTGGTTAAACCG
GAACATACCAGCCAGATTTGTAATCGTTGTGGTCATCAGGATCGCGAAAACCGTCCGAAAGGTAGCAAAC
TGTTTAAATGCGTGAAATGCAACTATATGAGCAACGCCGATTTTAACGCCAGCATTAATATCGCACGCAA
ATTTTACATCGGCGAATATGAGCCGTTCTACAAAGATAACGAGAAGATGAAAAGCGGTGTCAACAGCATT
AGCATGTAATAACATTGGAAGTGGATAACGGATCCGCGATCGCGGCGCGCCACCTGGTGGCCGGCCGGTA
CCACGCGTGCGCGCTGATCCGGCTGCTAACAAAGCCCGAAAGGAAGCTGAGTTGGCTGCTGCCACCGCTG
AGCAATAACTAGCATAACCCCTTGGGGCCTCTAAACGGGTCTTGAGGGGTTTTTTGCTGAAAGGAGGAAC
TATATCCGGATATCCACAGGACGGGTGTGGTCGCCATGATCGCGTAGTCGATAGTGGCTCCAAGTAGCGA
AGCGAGCAGGACTGGGCGGCGGCCAAAGCGGTCGGACAGTGCTCCGAGAACGGGTGCGCATAGAAATTGC
ATCAACGCATATAGCGCTAGCAGCACGCCATAGTGACTGGCGATGCTGTCGGAATGGACGATATCCCGCA
AGAGGCCCGGCAGTACCGGCATAACCAAGCCTATGCCTACAGCATCCAGGGTGACGGTGCCGAGGATGAC
GATGAGCGCATTGTTAGATTTCATACACGGTGCCTGACTGCGTTAGCAATTTAACTGTGATAAACTACCG
CATTAAAGCTTATCGATGATAAGCTGTCAAACATGAGAATTCTTGAAGACGAAAGGGCCTCGTGATACGC
CTATTTTTATAGGTTAATGTCATGATAATAATGGTTTCTTAGACGTCAGGTGGCACTTTTCGGGGAAATG
TGCGCGGAACCCCTATTTGTTTATTTTTCTAAATACATTCAAATATGTATCCGCTCATGAGACAATAACC
CTGATAAATGCTTCAATAACATTGAAAAAGGAAGAGTATGAGTATTCAACATTTCCGTGTCGCCCTTATT
CCCTTTTTTGCGGCATTTTGCCTTCCTGTTTTTGCTCACCCAGAAACGCTGGTGAAAGTAAAAGATGCTG
AAGATCAGTTGGGTGCACGAGTGGGTTACATCGAACTGGATCTCAACAGCGGTAAGATCCTTGAGAGTTT
TCGCCCCGAAGAACGTTTTCCAATGATGAGCACTTTTAAAGTTCTGCTATGTGGCGCGGTATTATCCCGT
GTTGACGCCGGGCAAGAGCAACTCGGTCGCCGCATACACTATTCTCAGAATGACTTGGTTGAGTACTCAC
CAGTCACAGAAAAGCATCTTACGGATGGCATGACAGTAAGAGAATTATGCAGTGCTGCCATAACCATGAG
TGATAACACTGCGGCCAACTTACTTCTGACAACGATCGGAGGACCGAAGGAGCTAACCGCTTTTTTGCAC
AACATGGGGGATCATGTAACTCGCCTTGATCGTTGGGAACCGGAGCTGAATGAAGCCATACCAAACGACG
AGCGTGACACCACGATGCCTGCAGCAATGGCAACAACGTTGCGCAAACTATTAACTGGCGAACTACTTAC
TCTAGCTTCCCGGCAACAATTAATAGACTGGATGGAGGCGGATAAAGTTGCAGGACCACTTCTGCGCTCG
GCCCTTCCGGCTGGCTGGTTTATTGCTGATAAATCTGGAGCCGGTGAGCGTGGGTCTCGCGGTATCATTG
CAGCACTGGGGCCAGATGGTAAGCCCTCCCGTATCGTAGTTATCTACACGACGGGGAGTCAGGCAACTAT
GGATGAACGAAATAGACAGATCGCTGAGATAGGTGCCTCACTGATTAAGCATTGGTAACTGTCAGACCAA
GTTTACTCATATATACTTTAGATTGATTTAAAACTTCATTTTTAATTTAAAAGGATCTAGGTGAAGATCC
TTTTTGATAATCTCATGACCAAAATCCCTTAACGTGAGTTTTCGTTCCACTGAGCGTCAGACCCCGTAGA
AAAGATCAAAGGATCTTCTTGAGATCCTTTTTTTCTGCGCGTAATCTGCTGCTTGCAAACAAAAAAACCA
CCGCTACCAGCGGTGGTTTGTTTGCCGGATCAAGAGCTACCAACTCTTTTTCCGAAGGTAACTGGCTTCA
GCAGAGCGCAGATACCAAATACTGTCCTTCTAGTGTAGCCGTAGTTAGGCCACCACTTCAAGAACTCTGT
AGCACCGCCTACATACCTCGCTCTGCTAATCCTGTTACCAGTGGCTGCTGCCAGTGGCGATAAGTCGTGT
CTTACCGGGTTGGACTCAAGACGATAGTTACCGGATAAGGCGCAGCGGTCGGGCTGAACGGGGGGTTCGT
GCACACAGCCCAGCTTGGAGCGAACGACCTACACCGAACTGAGATACCTACAGCGTGAGCTATGAGAAAG
CGCCACGCTTCCCGAAGGGAGAAAGGCGGACAGGTATCCGGTAAGCGGCAGGGTCGGAACAGGAGAGCGC
ACGAGGGAGCTTCCAGGGGGAAACGCCTGGTATCTTTATAGTCCTGTCGGGTTTCGCCACCTCTGACTTG
AGCGTCGATTTTTGTGATGCTCGTCAGGGGGGCGGAGCCTATGGAAAAACGCCAGCAACGCGGCCTTTTT
ACGGTTCCTGGCCTTTTGCTGGCCTTTTGCTCACATGTTCTTTCCTGCGTTATCCCCTGATTCTGTGGAT
AACCGTATTACCGCCTTTGAGTGAGCTGATACCGCTCGCCGCAGCCGAACGACCGAGCGCAGCGAGTCAG
TGAGCGAGGAAGCGGAAGAGCGCCTGATGCGGTATTTTCTCCTTACGCATCTGTGCGGTATTTCACACCG
CAATGGTGCACTCTCAGTACAATCTGCTCTGATGCCGCATAGTTAAGCCAGTATACACTCCGCTATCGCT
ACGTGACTGGGTCATGGCTGCGCCCCGACACCCGCCAACACCCGCTGACGCGCCCTGACGGGCTTGTCTG
CTCCCGGCATCCGCTTACAGACAAGCTGTGACCGTCTCCGGGAGCTGCATGTGTCAGAGGTTTTCACCGT
CATCACCGAAACGCGCGAGGCAGCTGCGGTAAAGCTCATCAGCGTGGTCGTGAAGCGATTCACAGATGTC
TGCCTGTTCATCCGCGTCCAGCTCGTTGAGTTTCTCCAGAAGCGTTAATGTCTGGCTTCTGATAAAGCGG
GCCATGTTAAGGGCGGTTTTTTCCTGTTTGGTCACTGATGCCTCCGTGTAAGGGGGATTTCTGTTCATGG
GGGTAATGATACCGATGAAACGAGAGAGGATGCTCACGATACGGGTTACTGATGATGAACATGCCCGGTT
ACTGGAACGTTGTGAGGGTAAACAACTGGCGGTATGGATGCGGCGGGACCAGAGAAAAATCACTCAGGGT
CAATGCCAGCGCTTCGTTAATACAGATGTAGGTGTTCCACAGGGTAGCCAGCAGCATCCTGCGATGCAGA
TCCGGAACATAATGGTGCAGGGCGCTGACTTCCGCGTTTCCAGACTTTACGAAACACGGAAACCGAAGAC
CATTCATGTTGTTGCTCAGGTCGCAGACGTTTTGCAGCAGCAGTCGCTTCACGTTCGCTCGCGTATCGGT
GATTCATTCTGCTAACCAGTAAGGCAACCCCGCCAGCCTAGCCGGGTCCTCAACGACAGGAGCACGATCA
TGCGCACCCGTGGCCAGGACCCAACGCTGCCCGAGATGCGCCGCGTGCGGCTGCTGGAGATGGCGGACGC
GATGGATATGTTCTGCCAAGGGTTGGTTTGCGCATTCACAGTTCTCCGCAAGAATTGATTGGCTCCAATT
CTTGGAGTGGTGAATCCGTTAGCGAGGTGCCGCCGGCTTCCATTCAGGTCGAGGTGGCCCGGCTCCATGC
ACCGCGACGCAACGCGGGGAGGCAGACAAGGTATAGGGCGGCGCCTACAATCCATGCCAACCCGTTCCAT
GTGCTCGCCGAGGCGGCATAAATCGCCGTGACGATCAGCGGTCCAATGATCGAAGTTAGGCTGGTAAGAG
CCGCGAGCGATCCTTGAAGCTGTCCCTGATGGTCGTCATCTACCTGCCTGGACAGCATGGCCTGCAACGC
GGGCATCCCGATGCCGCCGGAAGCGAGAAGAATCATAATGGGGAAGGCCATCCAGCCTCGCGTCGCGAAC
GCCAGCAAGACGTAGCCCAGCGCGTCGGCCGCCATGCCGGCGATAATGGCCTGCTTCTCGCCGAAACGTT
TGGTGGCGGGACCAGTGACGAAGGCTTGAGCGAGGGCGTGCAAGATTCCGAATACCGCAAGCGACAGGCC
GATCATCGTCGCGCTCCAGCGAAAGCGGTCCTCGCCGAAAATGACCCAGAGCGCTGCCGGCACCTGTCCT
ACGAGTTGCATGATAAAGAAGACAGTCATAAGTGCGGCGACGATAGTCATGCCCCGCGCCCACCGGAAGG
AGCTGACTGGGTTGAAGGCTCTCAAGGGCATCGGTCGACGCTCTCCCTTATGCGACTCCTGCATTAGGAA
GCAGCCCAGTAGTAGGTTGAGGCCGTTGAGCACCGCCGCCGCAAGGAATGGTGCATGCAAGGAGATGGCG
CCCAACAGTCCCCCGGCCACGGGGCCTGCCACCATACCCACGCCGAAACAAGCGCTCATGAGCCCGAAGT
GGCGAGCCCGATCTTCCCCATCGGTGATGTCGGCGATATAGGCGCCAGCAACCGCACCTGTGGCGCCGGT
Features (pLannotate 1.2.2; 16 found; start..end, strand, type, name):
     56..74      +  promoter       T7 promoter: promoter for bacteriophage T7 RNA polymerase
    163..185     +  RBS            RBS: efficient ribosome binding site from bacteriophage T7 gene 10 (Olins and Rangwala, 1989)
    205..234     +  CDS            10xHis: 10xHis affinity tag
    244..1344    +  CDS            MBP: maltose binding protein from E. coli; malE (mutated); This version of the gene does not encode a signal sequence, so MBP will remain in the cytosol.
   1399..1415    +  CDS            TEV site (fragment): tobacco etch virus (TEV) protease recognition and cleavage site
   3032..3081    +  CDS            SET1 (fragment): solubility-enhancement tag derived from T7 phage gene 10B
   3089..3136    +  terminator     T7 terminator: transcription terminator for bacteriophage T7 RNA polymerase
   3162..3454    -  CDS            TcR (fragment): tetracycline efflux protein; tet; confers resistance to tetracycline
   3502..3530    -  promoter       tet promoter: E. coli promoter for tetracycline efflux protein gene
   3643..3747    +  promoter       AmpR promoter: bla
   3748..4608    +  CDS            AmpR: β-lactamase; bla; confers resistance to ampicillin, carbenicillin, and related antibiotics
   4779..5367    +  rep_origin     ori: high-copy-number ColE1/pMB1/pBR322/pUC origin of replication
   5553..5692    -  misc_feature   bom: basis of mobility region from pBR322
   5794..5985    -  CDS            rop: Rop protein, which maintains plasmids at low copy number; rop
   6002..6382    +  CDS            YPB1_ECOLX: Protein predicted: Swiss-Prot protein existence level 4. From Escherichia coli.
   6624..34      -  CDS            TcR (fragment) (across the origin): tetracycline efflux protein; tet; confers resistance to tetracycline
