[The description below was written by a language model from this plasmid's Addgene catalogue record and pLannotate feature annotations shown in this document.]
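Description:
pLBH532_MBP-Cas14b1 expression is a bacterial expression plasmid of about 7.5 kb, built on the pMBP backbone, for producing the miniature CRISPR effector Cas14b1 as a tagged fusion protein in E. coli. It replicates from a ColE1/pMB1-type origin and is selected with ampicillin through the bla (β-lactamase) gene and its own promoter. The backbone shows clear pBR322 ancestry: it retains the bom mobilisation region, the rop gene and two fragments of the tetracycline efflux gene with the tet promoter. Because that gene is interrupted, it is unlikely to confer tetracycline resistance. The catalogue lists the plasmid as high copy, although rop is annotated as a copy-number-limiting element, so the two sources do not agree on this point.

The expression cassette is driven by a T7 promoter, so it needs a host supplying T7 RNA polymerase. A phage T7 gene 10 ribosome binding site follows. The open reading frame begins with a 10xHis affinity tag and continues with a cytosolic maltose binding protein that lacks its signal sequence. A TEV protease recognition site comes next, annotated only as a fragment, and would allow the tags to be removed after purification. The 1,524 bp Cas14b1 insert, introduced by Gibson cloning, is not itself annotated in the feature table. It presumably lies in the unannotated interval between the TEV site and the T7 terminator. A short match to a T7 gene 10B-derived solubility tag just before the terminator is probably residual vector sequence.

The His and MBP tags support solubility and affinity purification of recombinant Cas14b1, in keeping with its listing as a CRISPR bacterial expression vector.
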