Addgene plasmid #112505: pLBH532_MBP-Cas14b1 expression
Purpose: Expresses 10xHis-MBP fused to Cas14b1 under t7 promoter
Depositing lab: Jennifer Doudna. Depositing organization: University of California, Berkeley. Publication: Programmed DNA destruction by miniature CRISPR-Cas14 enzymes. Harrington LB, Burstein D, Chen JS, Paez-Espino D, Ma E, Witte IP, Cofsky JC, Kyrpides NC, Banfield JF, Doudna JA. Science. 2018 Oct 18. pii: science.aav4294. doi: 10.1126/science.aav4294. PubMed 30337455.
Backbone
  Vector backbone: pMBP
  Vector type: Bacterial Expression, CRISPR
Growth in bacteria
  Bacterial resistance: Ampicillin, 100 μg/mL
  Growth temperature: 37°C
  Growth strain: DH5alpha
  Copy number: High Copy
Gene/Insert
  Gene/Insert name: Cas14b1
  Insert size (bp): 1524
  Promoter: T7
  Tag / fusion protein: MBP (N terminal on insert)
  Cloning method: Gibson Cloning
  Sequencing primers: 5′ GATGAAGCCCTGAAAGACGCGCAG; 3′ CTA GTT ATT GCT CAG CGG T
Terms and licenses: Academic/Nonprofit Terms; Industry Terms: Not Available to Industry
How to cite: pLBH532_MBP-Cas14b1 expression was a gift from Jennifer Doudna (Addgene plasmid # 112505 ; http://n2t.net/addgene:112505 ; RRID:Addgene_112505)
